>Addgene plasmid #100853 | pAAV.Syn.Flex.NES-jRGECO1a.WPRE.SV40 | addgene full sequence | sequence record 455105 | Addgene Long Read Sequencing Result
TGCGCGCTCGCTCGCTCACTGAGGCCGCCCGGGCAAAGCCCGGGCGGCCTCAGTGAGCGAGCGAGCGCGC
AGAGAGGGAGTGGCCAACTCCATCACTAGGGGTTCCTTGTAGTTAATGATTAACCCGCCATGCTACTTAT
CTACGTAGCCATGCTCTAGGAAGATCCTTATCGATTTTACCACATTTGTAGAGGTTTTACTTGCTTTAAA
AAACCTCCCACATCTCCCCCTGAACCTGAAACATAAAATGAATGCAATTGTTGTTGTTAACTTGTTTATT
GCAGCTTATAATGGTTACAAATAAAGCAATAGCATCACAAATTTCACAAATAAAGCATTTTTTTCACTGC
ATTCTAGTTGTGGTTTGTCCAAACTCATCAATGTATCTTATCATGTCTGCTCGAAGCGGCCGCCCGGGTC
GAGGTCGACGGTATCGATGCGGGGAGGCGGCCCAAAGGGAGATCCGACTCGTCTGAGGGCGAAGGCGAAG
ACGCGGAAGAGGCCGCAGAGCCGGCAGCAGGCCGCGGGAAGGAAGGTCCGCTGGATTGAGGGCCGAAGGG
ACGTAGCAGAAGGACGTCCCGCGCAGAATCCAGGTGGCAACACAGGCGAGCAGCCAAGGAAAGGACGATG
ATTTCCCCGACAACACCACGGAATTGTCAGTGCCCAACAGCCGAGCCCCTGTCCAGCAGCGGGCAAGGCA
GGCGGCGATGAGTTCCGCCGTGGCAATAGGGAGGGGGAAAGCGAAAGTCCCGGAAAGGAGCTGACAGGTG
GTGGCAATGCCCCAACCAGTGGGGGTTGCGTCAGCAAACACAGTGCACACCACGCCACGTTGCCTGACAA
CGGGCCACAACTCCTCATAAAGAGACAGCAACCAGGATTTATACAAGGAGGAGAAAATGAAAGCCATACG
GGAAGCAATAGCATGATACAAAGGCATTAAAGCAGCGTATCCACATAGCGTAAAAGGAGCAACATAGTTA
AGAATACCAGTCAATCTTTCACAAATTTTGTAATCCAGAGGTTGATTATCGATAAGCTTGATATCGAATT
CGAACCTCTTCGAGGGACATAACTTCGTATAATGTATGCTATACGAAGTTATGGGTCGATGGTGAGATCT
GGACTAGAGGGTCGATGGTGATGCTTGGATCAAAATAGGAAGAATCCCAATGATAACTTCGTATAAAGTA
TCCTATACGAAGTTATACTAGGATCCGCCACCATGCTGCAGAACGAGCTTGCTCTTAAGTTGGCTGGACT
TGATATTAACAAGACTGGAGGAGGTTCTCATCATCATCATCATCATGGTATGGCTAGCATGACTGGTGGA
CAGCAAATGGGTCGGGATCTGTACGACGATGACGATAAGGATCTCGCAACAATGGTCGACTCATCACGTC
GTAAGTGGAATAAGGCAGGTCACGCAGTCAGAGCTATAGGTCGGCTGAGCTCACCCGTGGTTTCCGAGCG
GATGTACCCCGAGGACGGCGCCCTGAAGAGCGAGATCAAGAAGGGGCTGAGGCTGAAGGACGGCGGCCAC
TACGCCGCCGAGGTCAAGACCACCTACAAGGCCAAGAAGCCCGTGCAGCTGCCCGGCGCCTACATCGTGG
ACATCAAGTTGGACATCGTGTCCCACAACGAGGACTACACCATCGTGGAACAGTGCGAACGCGCCGAGGG
CCGCCACTCCACCGGCGGCATGGACGAGCTGTACAAGGGAGGTACAGGCGGGAGTCTGGTGAGCAAGGGC
GAGGAGGATAACATGGCCATCATCAAGGAGTTCATGCGCTTCAAGGTGCACATGGAGGGCTCCGTGAACG
GCCACGAGTTCGAGATCGAGGGCGAGGGCGAGGGCCGCCCCTACGAGGCCTTTCAGACCGCTAAGCTGAA
GGTGACCAAGGGTGGCCCCCTGCCCTTCGCCTGGGACATCCTGTCCCCTCAGTTCATGTACGGCTCCAAG
GCCTACATTAAGCACCCAGCCGACATCCCCGACTACTTCAAGCTGTCCTTCCCCGAGGGCTTCAGGTGGG
AGCGCGTGATGAACTTCGAGGACGGCGGCATTATTCACGTGAACCAGGACTCCTCCCTGCAGGACGGCGT
ATTCATCTACAAGGTGAAGCTGCGCGGCACCAACTTCCCCCCCGACGGCCCCGTAATGCAGAAGAAGACC
ATGGGCTGGGAGGCTACGCGTGACGACCTGACTGAAGAGCAGATCGCAGAATTTAAAGAGGCTTTCTCCC
TATTTGACAAGGACGGGGATGGGACGATAACAACCAAGGAGCTTGGGACGGTGTTCCGATCGCTGGGGCA
GAACCCCACAGAAGCAGAGCTGCAGGACATGATCAATGAAGTAGATGCCGACGGTGACGGCACATTCGAC
TTCCCTGAGTTCCTGACGATGATGGCAAGAAAAATGAATGACACAGACAGTGAAGAGGAAATTCGCGAAG
CGTTCCGCGTGTTTGATAAGGACGGCAATGGCTACATCGGCGCAGCAGAGCTTCGCCACGTGATGACAGA
CCTTGGAGAGAAGTTAACAGATGAGGAGGTTGATGAAATGATCAGGGTAGCAGACATCGATGGGGATGGT
CAGGTAAACTACGAAGAGTTTGTACAAATGATGACAGCGAAGTGAAAGCTCTAGTATAACTTCGTATAGC
ATACATTATACGAAGTTATGGGTCGATGGTGATGCTTGGCAATTCGGGTCGATGGTGAAGCATTGGTCTT
CCTATTTTGATATAACTTCGTATAGGATACTTTATACGAAGTTATGGGGATCCTTGCTAGCAGCTTGAAT
TCGACTGCGCTCTCAGGCACGACACGACTCCTCCGCTGCCCACCGCAGACTGAGGCAGCGCTGAGTCGCC
GGCGCCGCAGCGCAGATGGTCGCGCCCGTGCCCCCCTATCTCGCGCCTCGCGTGGTGCGGTCCGGCTGGG
CCGGCGGCGGCGCGGACGCGACCAAGGTGGCCGGGAAGGGGAGTTTGCGGGGGACCGGCGAGTGACGTCA
GCGCGCCTTCAGTGCTGAGGCGGCGGTGGCGCGCGCCGCCAGGCGGGGGCGAAGGCACTGTCCGCGGTGC
TGAAGCTGGCAGTGCGCACGCGCCTCGCCGCATCCTGTTTCCCCTCCCCCTCTCTGATAGGGGATGCGCA
ATTTGGGGAATGGGGGTTGGGTGCTTGTCCAGTGGGTCGGGGTCGGTCGTCAGGTAGGCACCCCCACCCC
GCCTCATCCTGGTCCTAAAACCCACTTGCACTCATACGCAGGGCCCTCTGCAGAGATCTTCCTAGAGCAT
GGCTACGTAGATAAGTAGCATGGCGGGTTAATCATTAACTACAAGGAACCCCTAGTGATGGAGTTGGCCA
CTCCCTCTCTGCGCGCTCGCTCGCTCACTGAGGCCGGGCGACCAAAGGTCGCCCGACGCCCGGGCTTTGC
CCGGGCGGCCTCAGTGAGCGAGCGAGCGCGCAGCTGGCGTAATAGCGAAGAGGCCCGCACCGATCGCCCT
TCCCAACAGTTGCGCAGCCTGAATGGCGAATGGG
[124 nt withheld, positions 3535-3658]
C
[91 nt withheld, positions 3660-3750]
A
[49 nt withheld, positions 3752-3800]
CCTTTGACGTTGGAGTCCACGTTCTTT
[37 nt withheld, positions 3828-3864]
ACCCTATCTCGGTCTATTCTTTTGATTTATAAGGGATTTTGCCGATTTCGGCCTATTGGTTAAAAAATGA
GCTGATTTAACAAAAATTTAACGCGAATTTTAACAAAATATTAACGCTTACAATTTAGGTGGCACTTTTC
GGGGAAATGTGCGCGGAACCCCTATTTGTTTATTTTTCTAAATACATTCAAATATGTATCCGCTCATGAG
ACAATAACCCTGATAAATGCTTCAATAATATTGAAAAAGGAAGAGTATGAGTATTCAACATTTCCGTGTC
GCCCTTATTCCCTTTTTTGCGGCATTTTGCCTTCCTGTTTTTGCTCACCCAGAAACGCTGGTGAAAGTAA
AAGATGCTGAAGATCAGTTGGGTGCACGAGTGGGTTACATCGAACTGGATCTCAACAGCGGTAAGATCCT
TGAGAGTTTTCGCCCCGAAGAACGTTTTCCAATGATGAGCACTTTTAAAGTTCTGCTATGTGGCGCGGTA
TTATCCCGTATTGACGCCGGGCAAGAGCAACTCGGTCGCCGCATACACTATTCTCAGAATGACTTGGTTG
AGTACTCACCAGTCACAGAAAAGCATCTTACGGATGGCATGACAGTAAGAGAATTATGCAGTGCTGCCAT
AACCATGAGTGATAACACTGCGGCCAACTTACTTCTGACAACGATCGGAGGACCGAAGGAGCTAACCGCT
TTTTTGCACAACATGGGGGATCATGTAACTCGCCTTGATCGTTGGGAACCGGAGCTGAATGAAGCCATAC
CAAACGACGAGCGTGACACCACGATGCCTGTAGCAATGGCAACAACGTTGCGCAAACTATTAACTGGCGA
ACTACTTACTCTAGCTTCCCGGCAACAATTAATAGACTGGATGGAGGCGGATAAAGTTGCAGGACCACTT
CTGCGCTCGGCCCTTCCGGCTGGCTGGTTTATTGCTGATAAATCTGGAGCCGGTGAGCGTGGGTCTCGCG
GTATCATTGCAGCACTGGGGCCAGATGGTAAGCCCTCCCGTATCGTAGTTATCTACACGACGGGGAGTCA
GGCAACTATGGATGAACGAAATAGACAGATCGCTGAGATAGGTGCCTCACTGATTAAGCATTGGTAACTG
TCAGACCAAGTTTACTCATATATACTTTAGATTGATTTAAAACTTCATTTTTAATTTAAAAGGATCTAGG
TGAAGATCCTTTTTGATAATCTCATGACCAAAATCCCTTAACGTGAGTTTTCGTTCCACTGAGCGTCAGA
CCCCGTAGAAAAGATCAAAGGATCTTCTTGAGATCCTTTTTTTCTGCGCGTAATCTGCTGCTTGCAAACA
AAAAAACCACCGCTACCAGCGGTGGTTTGTTTGCCGGATCAAGAGCTACCAACTCTTTTTCCGAAGGTAA
CTGGCTTCAGCAGAGCGCAGATACCAAATACTGTTCTTCTAGTGTAGCCGTAGTTAGGCCACCACTTCAA
GAACTCTGTAGCACCGCCTACATACCTCGCTCTGCTAATCCTGTTACCAGTGGCTGCTGCCAGTGGCGAT
AAGTCGTGTCTTACCGGGTTGGACTCAAGACGATAGTTACCGGATAAGGCGCAGCGGTCGGGCTGAACGG
GGGGTTCGTGCACACAGCCCAGCTTGGAGCGAACGACCTACACCGAACTGAGATACCTACAGCGTGAGCT
ATGAGAAAGCGCCACGCTTCCCGAAGGGAGAAAGGCGGACAGGTATCCGGTAAGCGGCAGGGTCGGAACA
GGAGAGCGCACGAGGGAGCTTCCAGGGGGAAACGCCTGGTATCTTTATAGTCCTGTCGGGTTTCGCCACC
TCTGACTTGAGCGTCGATTTTTGTGATGCTCGTCAGGGGGGCGGAGCCTATGGAAAAACGCCAGCAACGC
GGCCTTTTTACGGTTCCTGGCCTTTTGCTGGCCTTTTGCTCACATGTTCTTTCCTGCGTTATCCCCTGAT
TCTGTGGATAACCGTATTACCGCCTTTGAGTGAGCTGATACCGCTCGCCGCAGCCGAACGACCGAGCGCA
GCGAGTCAGTGAGCGAGGAAGCGGAAGAGCGCCCAATACGCAAACCGCCTCTCCCCGCGCGTTGGCCGAT
TCATTAATGCAGC
Features (pLannotate 1.2.2; 25 found; start..end, strand, type, name):
     45..107     -  repeat_region  AAV2 ITR (fragment): inverted terminal repeat of adeno-associated virus serotype 2 inverted
    178..246     +  CDS            large T antigen (fragment): large T antigen from SV40 (simian virus 40)
    269..390     +  polyA_signal   SV40 poly(A) signal: SV40 polyadenylation signal
    419..438     -  misc_feature   MCS (fragment): pBluescript multiple cloning site
    439..1027    -  misc_feature   WPRE: woodchuck hepatitis virus posttranscriptional regulatory element
   1027..1051    -  misc_feature   MCS (fragment): pBluescript multiple cloning site
   1069..1102    -  protein_bind   loxP: Cre-mediated recombination occurs in the 8-bp core sequence (GCATACAT). Cre recombinase
   1173..1206    -  protein_bind   lox2272: Cre-mediated recombination occurs in the 8-bp core sequence (GGATACTT). lox2272 sites are compatible with each other, but incompatible with loxP or loxN sites (Lee and Saito, 1988). Cre recombinase
   1289..1309    +  CDS            capTEV™ (fragment): composite tag for in vivo biotinylation, TEV protease cleavage, and 6xHis tagging
   1310..1342    +  CDS            T7 tag (gene 10 leader): leader peptide from bacteriophage T7 gene 10 promotes efficient translation in E. coli
   1346..1369    +  CDS            Xpress™ tag: Xpress™ epitope tag, including an enterokinase recognition and cleavage site
   1397..1453    +  CDS            calmodulin-binding peptide: calmodulin-binding peptide from avian smooth muscle myosin light chain kinase
   1459..2185    +  CDS            HyPerRed (fragment): red fluorescent genetically encoded indicator for H2O2 ()
   2192..2632    +  CDS            CALM1: CALM1_HUMAN - Also known as CALM, CAM, CAM1. Experimental evidence at protein level: Swiss-Prot protein existence level 1. (Microbial infection) Required for Legionella pneumophila SidJ glutamylase activity. From Homo sapiens (Human).
   2646..2679    +  protein_bind   loxP: Cre-mediated recombination occurs in the 8-bp core sequence (GCATACAT). Cre recombinase
   2742..2775    +  protein_bind   lox2272: Cre-mediated recombination occurs in the 8-bp core sequence (GGATACTT). lox2272 sites are compatible with each other, but incompatible with loxP or loxN sites (Lee and Saito, 1988). Cre recombinase
   2805..3252    -  promoter       hSyn promoter: human synapsin I promoter; confers neuron-specific expression (Kügler et al., 2003)
   3334..3466    +  repeat_region  AAV2 ITR (fragment): inverted terminal repeat of adeno-associated virus serotype 2 inverted
   3461..3530    +  CDS            lacZα (fragment): LacZα fragment of β-galactosidase; lacZ fragment
   3535..3963    +  rep_origin     f1 ori (sequence partly withheld): f1 bacteriophage origin of replication; arrow indicates direction of (+) strand synthesis
   4016..4120    +  promoter       AmpR promoter: bla
   4121..4981    +  CDS            AmpR: β-lactamase; bla; confers resistance to ampicillin, carbenicillin, and related antibiotics
   5152..5740    +  rep_origin     ori: high-copy-number ColE1/pMB1/pBR322/pUC origin of replication
   5923..2       +  CDS            lacI (fragment) (across the origin): lac repressor; lacI; The lac repressor binds to the lac operator to inhibit transcription in E. coli. This inhibition can be relieved by adding lactose or isopropyl-β-D-thiogalactopyranoside (IPTG).
   5977..27      +  repeat_region  AAV2 ITR (fragment) (across the origin): inverted terminal repeat of adeno-associated virus serotype 2 inverted
