>Addgene plasmid #100853 | pAAV.Syn.Flex.NES-jRGECO1a.WPRE.SV40 | analyzer sequence | sequence record 189711
TGCGCGCTCGCTCGCTCACTGAGGCCGCCCGGGCAAAGCCCGGGCGTCGGGCGACCTTTGGTCGCCCGGC
CTCAGTGAGCGAGCGAGCGCGCAGAGAGGGAGTGGCCAACTCCATCACTAGGGGTTCCTTGTAGTTAATG
ATTAACCCGCCATGCTACTTATCTACGTAGCCATGCTCTAGGAAGATCTCTGCAGAGGGCCCTGCGTATG
AGTGCAAGTGGGTTTTAGGACCAGGATGAGGCGGGGTGGGGGTGCCTACCTGACGACCGACCCCGACCCA
CTGGACAAGCACCCAACCCCCATTCCCCAAATTGCGCATCCCCTATCAGAGAGGGGGAGGGGAAACAGGA
TGCGGCGAGGCGCGTGCGCACTGCCAGCTTCAGCACCGCGGACAGTGCCTTCGCCCCCGCCTGGCGGCGC
GCGCCACCGCCGCCTCAGCACTGAAGGCGCGCTGACGTCACTCGCCGGTCCCCCGCAAACTCCCCTTCCC
GGCCACCTTGGTCGCGTCCGCGCCGCCGCCGGCCCAGCCGGACCGCACCACGCGAGGCGCGAGATAGGGG
GGCACGGGCGCGACCATCTGCGCTGCGGCGCCGGCGACTCAGCGCTGCCTCAGTCTGCGGTGGGCAGCGG
AGGAGTCGTGTCGTGCCTGAGAGCGCAGTCGAATTCAAGCTGCTAGCAAGGATCCCCATAACTTCGTATA
AAGTATCCTATACGAAGTTATATCAAAATAGGAAGACCAATGCTTCACCATCGACCCGAATTGCCAAGCA
TCACCATCGACCCATAACTTCGTATAATGTATGCTATACGAAGTTATACTAGAGCTTTCACTTCGCTGTC
ATCATTTGTACAAACTCTTCGTAGTTTACCTGACCATCCCCATCGATGTCTGCTACCCTGATCATTTCAT
CAACCTCCTCATCTGTTAACTTCTCTCCAAGGTCTGTCATCACGTGGCGAAGCTCTGCTGCGCCGATGTA
GCCATTGCCGTCCTTATCAAACACGCGGAACGCTTCGCGAATTTCCTCTTCACTGTCTGTGTCATTCATT
TTTCTTGCCATCATCGTCAGGAACTCAGGGAAGTCGAATGTGCCGTCACCGTCGGCATCTACTTCATTGA
TCATGTCCTGCAGCTCTGCTTCTGTGGGGTTCTGCCCCAGCGATCGGAACACCGTCCCAAGCTCCTTGGT
TGTTATCGTCCCATCCCCGTCCTTGTCAAATAGGGAGAAAGCCTCTTTAAATTCTGCGATCTGCTCTTCA
GTCAGGTCGTCACGCGTAGCCTCCCAGCCCATGGTCTTCTTCTGCATTACGGGGCCGTCGGGGGGGAAGT
TGGTGCCGCGCAGCTTCACCTTGTAGATGAATACGCCGTCCTGCAGGGAGGAGTCCTGGTTCACGTGAAT
AATGCCGCCGTCCTCGAAGTTCATCACGCGCTCCCACCTGAAGCCCTCGGGGAAGGACAGCTTGAAGTAG
TCGGGGATGTCGGCTGGGTGCTTAATGTAGGCCTTGGAGCCGTACATGAACTGAGGGGACAGGATGTCCC
AGGCGAAGGGCAGGGGGCCACCCTTGGTCACCTTCAGCTTAGCGGTCTGAAAGGCCTCGTAGGGGCGGCC
CTCGCCCTCGCCCTCGATCTCGAACTCGTGGCCGTTCACGGAGCCCTCCATGTGCACCTTGAAGCGCATG
AACTCCTTGATGATGGCCATGTTATCCTCCTCGCCCTTGCTCACCAGACTCCCGCCTGTACCTCCCTTGT
ACAGCTCGTCCATGCCGCCGGTGGAGTGGCGGCCCTCGGCGCGTTCGCACTGTTCCACGATGGTGTAGTC
CTCGTTGTGGGACACGATGTCCAACTTGATGTCCACGATGTAGGCGCCGGGCAGCTGCACGGGCTTCTTG
GCCTTGTAGGTGGTCTTGACCTCGGCGGCGTAGTGGCCGCCGTCCTTCAGCCTCAGCCCCTTCTTGATCT
CGCTCTTCAGGGCGCCGTCCTCGGGGTACATCCGCTCGGAAACCACGGGTGAGCTCAGCCGACCTATAGC
TCTGACTGCGTGACCTGCCTTATTCCACTTACGACGTGATGAGTCGACCATTGTTGCGAGATCCTTATCG
TCATCGTCGTACAGATCCCGACCCATTTGCTGTCCACCAGTCATGCTAGCCATACCATGATGATGATGAT
GATGAGAACCTCCTCCAGTCTTGTTAATATCAAGTCCAGCCAACTTAAGAGCAAGCTCGTTCTGCAGCAT
GGTGGCGGATCCTAGTATAACTTCGTATAGGATACTTTATACGAAGTTATCATTGGGATTCTTCCTATTT
TGATCCAAGCATCACCATCGACCCTCTAGTCCAGATCTCACCATCGACCCATAACTTCGTATAGCATACA
TTATACGAAGTTATGTCCCTCGAAGAGGTTCGAATTCGATATCAAGCTTATCGATAATCAACCTCTGGAT
TACAAAATTTGTGAAAGATTGACTGGTATTCTTAACTATGTTGCTCCTTTTACGCTATGTGGATACGCTG
CTTTAATGCCTTTGTATCATGCTATTGCTTCCCGTATGGCTTTCATTTTCTCCTCCTTGTATAAATCCTG
GTTGCTGTCTCTTTATGAGGAGTTGTGGCCCGTTGTCAGGCAACGTGGCGTGGTGTGCACTGTGTTTGCT
GACGCAACCCCCACTGGTTGGGGCATTGCCACCACCTGTCAGCTCCTTTCCGGGACTTTCGCTTTCCCCC
TCCCTATTGCCACGGCGGAACTCATCGCCGCCTGCCTTGCCCGCTGCTGGACAGGGGCTCGGCTGTTGGG
CACTGACAATTCCGTGGTGTTGTCGGGGAAATCATCGTCCTTTCCTTGGCTGCTCGCCTGTGTTGCCACC
TGGATTCTGCGCGGGACGTCCTTCTGCTACGTCCCTTCGGCCCTCAATCCAGCGGACCTTCCTTCCCGCG
GCCTGCTGCCGGCTCTGCGGCCTCTTCCGCGTCTTCGCCTTCGCCCTCAGACGAGTCGGATCTCCCTTTG
GGCCGCCTCCCCGCATCGATACCGTCGACCTCGACCCGGGCGGCCGCTTCGAGCAGACATGATAAGATAC
ATTGATGAGTTTGGACAAACCACAACTAGAATGCAGTGAAAAAAATGCTTTATTTGTGAAATTTGTGATG
CTATTGCTTTATTTGTAACCATTATAAGCTGCAATAAACAAGTTAACAACAACAATTGCATTCATTTTAT
GTTTCAGGTTCAGGGGGAGATGTGGGAGGTTTTTTAAAGCAAGTAAAACCTCTACAAATGTGGTAAAATC
GATAAGGATCTTCCTAGAGCATGGCTACGTAGATAAGTAGCATGGCGGGTTAATCATTAACTACAAGGAA
CCCCTAGTGATGGAGTTGGCCACTCCCTCTCTGCGCGCTCGCTCGCTCACTGAGGCCGGGCGACCAAAGG
TCGCCCGACGCCCGGGCTTTGCCCGGGCGGCCTCAGTGAGCGAGCGAGCGCGCAGCTGGCGTAATAGCGA
AGAGGCCCGCACCGATCGCCCTTCCCAACAGTTGCGCAGCCTGAATGGCGAATGGG
[124 nt withheld, positions 3557-3680]
C
[91 nt withheld, positions 3682-3772]
A
[49 nt withheld, positions 3774-3822]
CCTTTGACGTTGGAGTCCACGTTCTTT
[37 nt withheld, positions 3850-3886]
ACCCTATCTCGGTCTATTCTTTTGATTTATAAGGGATTTTGCCGATTTCGGCCTATTGGTTAAAAAATGA
GCTGATTTAACAAAAATTTAACGCGAATTTTAACAAAATATTAACGCTTACAATTTAGGTGGCACTTTTC
GGGGAAATGTGCGCGGAACCCCTATTTGTTTATTTTTCTAAATACATTCAAATATGTATCCGCTCATGAG
ACAATAACCCTGATAAATGCTTCAATAATATTGAAAAAGGAAGAGTATGAGTATTCAACATTTCCGTGTC
GCCCTTATTCCCTTTTTTGCGGCATTTTGCCTTCCTGTTTTTGCTCACCCAGAAACGCTGGTGAAAGTAA
AAGATGCTGAAGATCAGTTGGGTGCACGAGTGGGTTACATCGAACTGGATCTCAACAGCGGTAAGATCCT
TGAGAGTTTTCGCCCCGAAGAACGTTTTCCAATGATGAGCACTTTTAAAGTTCTGCTATGTGGCGCGGTA
TTATCCCGTATTGACGCCGGGCAAGAGCAACTCGGTCGCCGCATACACTATTCTCAGAATGACTTGGTTG
AGTACTCACCAGTCACAGAAAAGCATCTTACGGATGGCATGACAGTAAGAGAATTATGCAGTGCTGCCAT
AACCATGAGTGATAACACTGCGGCCAACTTACTTCTGACAACGATCGGAGGACCGAAGGAGCTAACCGCT
TTTTTGCACAACATGGGGGATCATGTAACTCGCCTTGATCGTTGGGAACCGGAGCTGAATGAAGCCATAC
CAAACGACGAGCGTGACACCACGATGCCTGTAGCAATGGCAACAACGTTGCGCAAACTATTAACTGGCGA
ACTACTTACTCTAGCTTCCCGGCAACAATTAATAGACTGGATGGAGGCGGATAAAGTTGCAGGACCACTT
CTGCGCTCGGCCCTTCCGGCTGGCTGGTTTATTGCTGATAAATCTGGAGCCGGTGAGCGTGGGTCTCGCG
GTATCATTGCAGCACTGGGGCCAGATGGTAAGCCCTCCCGTATCGTAGTTATCTACACGACGGGGAGTCA
GGCAACTATGGATGAACGAAATAGACAGATCGCTGAGATAGGTGCCTCACTGATTAAGCATTGGTAACTG
TCAGACCAAGTTTACTCATATATACTTTAGATTGATTTAAAACTTCATTTTTAATTTAAAAGGATCTAGG
TGAAGATCCTTTTTGATAATCTCATGACCAAAATCCCTTAACGTGAGTTTTCGTTCCACTGAGCGTCAGA
CCCCGTAGAAAAGATCAAAGGATCTTCTTGAGATCCTTTTTTTCTGCGCGTAATCTGCTGCTTGCAAACA
AAAAAACCACCGCTACCAGCGGTGGTTTGTTTGCCGGATCAAGAGCTACCAACTCTTTTTCCGAAGGTAA
CTGGCTTCAGCAGAGCGCAGATACCAAATACTGTTCTTCTAGTGTAGCCGTAGTTAGGCCACCACTTCAA
GAACTCTGTAGCACCGCCTACATACCTCGCTCTGCTAATCCTGTTACCAGTGGCTGCTGCCAGTGGCGAT
AAGTCGTGTCTTACCGGGTTGGACTCAAGACGATAGTTACCGGATAAGGCGCAGCGGTCGGGCTGAACGG
GGGGTTCGTGCACACAGCCCAGCTTGGAGCGAACGACCTACACCGAACTGAGATACCTACAGCGTGAGCT
ATGAGAAAGCGCCACGCTTCCCGAAGGGAGAAAGGCGGACAGGTATCCGGTAAGCGGCAGGGTCGGAACA
GGAGAGCGCACGAGGGAGCTTCCAGGGGGAAACGCCTGGTATCTTTATAGTCCTGTCGGGTTTCGCCACC
TCTGACTTGAGCGTCGATTTTTGTGATGCTCGTCAGGGGGGCGGAGCCTATGGAAAAACGCCAGCAACGC
GGCCTTTTTACGGTTCCTGGCCTTTTGCTGGCCTTTTGCTCACATGTTCTTTCCTGCGTTATCCCCTGAT
TCTGTGGATAACCGTATTACCGCCTTTGAGTGAGCTGATACCGCTCGCCGCAGCCGAACGACCGAGCGCA
GCGAGTCAGTGAGCGAGGAAGCGGAAGAGCGCCCAATACGCAAACCGCCTCTCCCCGCGCGTTGGCCGAT
TCATTAATGCAGC
Features (pLannotate 1.2.2; 24 found; start..end, strand, type, name):
    211..658     +  promoter       hSyn promoter: human synapsin I promoter; confers neuron-specific expression (Kügler et al., 2003)
    688..721     -  protein_bind   lox2272: Cre-mediated recombination occurs in the 8-bp core sequence (GGATACTT). lox2272 sites are compatible with each other, but incompatible with loxP or loxN sites (Lee and Saito, 1988). Cre recombinase
    784..817     -  protein_bind   loxP: Cre-mediated recombination occurs in the 8-bp core sequence (GCATACAT). Cre recombinase
    831..1271    -  CDS            CALM1: CALM1_HUMAN - Also known as CALM, CAM, CAM1. Experimental evidence at protein level: Swiss-Prot protein existence level 1. (Microbial infection) Required for Legionella pneumophila SidJ glutamylase activity. From Homo sapiens (Human).
   1278..2004    -  CDS            HyPerRed (fragment): red fluorescent genetically encoded indicator for H2O2 ()
   2010..2066    -  CDS            calmodulin-binding peptide: calmodulin-binding peptide from avian smooth muscle myosin light chain kinase
   2094..2117    -  CDS            Xpress™ tag: Xpress™ epitope tag, including an enterokinase recognition and cleavage site
   2121..2153    -  CDS            T7 tag (gene 10 leader): leader peptide from bacteriophage T7 gene 10 promotes efficient translation in E. coli
   2154..2174    -  CDS            capTEV™ (fragment): composite tag for in vivo biotinylation, TEV protease cleavage, and 6xHis tagging
   2257..2290    +  protein_bind   lox2272: Cre-mediated recombination occurs in the 8-bp core sequence (GGATACTT). lox2272 sites are compatible with each other, but incompatible with loxP or loxN sites (Lee and Saito, 1988). Cre recombinase
   2361..2394    +  protein_bind   loxP: Cre-mediated recombination occurs in the 8-bp core sequence (GCATACAT). Cre recombinase
   2412..2436    +  misc_feature   MCS (fragment): pBluescript multiple cloning site
   2436..3024    +  misc_feature   WPRE: woodchuck hepatitis virus posttranscriptional regulatory element
   3025..3044    +  misc_feature   MCS (fragment): pBluescript multiple cloning site
   3073..3194    -  polyA_signal   SV40 poly(A) signal: SV40 polyadenylation signal
   3217..3285    -  CDS            large T antigen (fragment): large T antigen from SV40 (simian virus 40)
   3356..3488    +  repeat_region  AAV2 ITR (fragment): inverted terminal repeat of adeno-associated virus serotype 2 inverted
   3483..3552    +  CDS            lacZα (fragment): LacZα fragment of β-galactosidase; lacZ fragment
   3557..3985    +  rep_origin     f1 ori (sequence partly withheld): f1 bacteriophage origin of replication; arrow indicates direction of (+) strand synthesis
   4038..4142    +  promoter       AmpR promoter: bla
   4143..5003    +  CDS            AmpR: β-lactamase; bla; confers resistance to ampicillin, carbenicillin, and related antibiotics
   5174..5762    +  rep_origin     ori: high-copy-number ColE1/pMB1/pBR322/pUC origin of replication
   5945..2       +  CDS            lacI (fragment) (across the origin): lac repressor; lacI; The lac repressor binds to the lac operator to inhibit transcription in E. coli. This inhibition can be relieved by adding lactose or isopropyl-β-D-thiogalactopyranoside (IPTG).
   5995..129     -  repeat_region  AAV2 ITR (across the origin): inverted terminal repeat of adeno-associated virus serotype 2 inverted
