[The description below was written by a language model from this plasmid's Addgene catalogue record and pLannotate feature annotations shown in this document.]
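Description:
pAAV.Syn.Flex.NES-jRGECO1a.WPRE.SV40 is an AAV transfer plasmid for Cre-dependent, neuron-restricted expression of the red fluorescent calcium indicator jRGECO1a. The bacterial backbone carries a high-copy ColE1/pUC-type origin, an f1 phage origin and an ampicillin resistance gene (β-lactamase) with its own promoter. AAV2 inverted terminal repeats flank the expression cassette, so that it can be packaged into recombinant AAV particles. A recombination-deficient strain is recorded for propagation, consistent with the instability of ITRs.

Between the ITRs, the human synapsin I promoter faces a FLEX (double-inverted) switch. The sensor coding sequence sits in antisense orientation relative to the promoter and is bracketed by pairs of oppositely oriented loxP and lox2272 sites. Without Cre no sense transcript is made. Cre inverts the cassette through one lox pair and then excises through the other, locking the coding sequence in the sense orientation. Downstream, a WPRE enhances transcript stability and expression, and an SV40 polyadenylation signal terminates the message.

The annotated reading frame matches the R-GECO architecture: leader tags (a His-tag fragment, T7 tag and Xpress epitope), a myosin light chain kinase calmodulin-binding peptide, a circularly permuted red fluorescent protein domain (matched by the software to HyPerRed) and calmodulin. The nuclear export signal implied by "NES" in the name is not separately annotated.

Two sequence records are provided (5,977 and 5,999 nt). They show the same parts, but the ITR-flanked cassette lies in opposite orientation relative to the backbone, and ITR coverage differs. The construct is used for imaging calcium activity in genetically defined, Cre-expressing neurons.
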