Addgene plasmid #100853: pAAV.Syn.Flex.NES-jRGECO1a.WPRE.SV40
Purpose: AAV expression of Cre recombinase-activated jRGECO1a, a red fluorescent calcium sensor protein, from the Synapsin promoter
Depositing lab: Douglas Kim & GENIE Project. Depositing organization: HHMI, Janelia Research Campus. Publication: Sensitive red protein calcium indicators for imaging neural activity. Dana H, Mohar B, Sun Y, Narayan S, Gordus A, Hasseman JP, Tsegaye G, Holt GT, Hu A, Walpita D, Patel R, Macklin JJ, Bargmann CI, Ahrens MB, Schreiter ER, Jayaraman V, Looger LL, Svoboda K, Kim DS. eLife. 2016 Mar 24;5. pii: e12727. doi: 10.7554/eLife.12727. PubMed 27011354.
Backbone
  Vector backbone: pAAV
  Vector type: Mammalian Expression, AAV
Growth in bacteria
  Bacterial resistance: Ampicillin, 100 μg/mL
  Growth temperature: 37°C
  Growth strain: NEB Stable
  Copy number: Unknown
Gene/Insert
  Gene/Insert name: jRGECO1a (alt name: R-GECO1.0 variant 1670)
  Species: Synthetic
  Promoter: Synapsin
  Cloning method: Unknown
  Sequencing primers: 5′ unknown
Terms and licenses: Academic/Nonprofit Terms; Industry Terms: Not Available to Industry
Depositor comments: This plasmid was previously available as pAAV.Syn.Flex.NES-jRGECO1a.WPRE.SV40(p3848) from the Penn Vector Core. This plasmid was created as part of the GENIE project at Janelia Research Campus.
How to cite: pAAV.Syn.Flex.NES-jRGECO1a.WPRE.SV40 was a gift from Douglas Kim & GENIE Project (Addgene plasmid # 100853 ; http://n2t.net/addgene:100853 ; RRID:Addgene_100853) For viral preps, please replace (Addgene plasmid # 100853) in the above sentence with: (Addgene viral prep # 100853-AAV1) or (Addgene viral prep # 100853-AAVrg)
